Addgene plasmid #31524: Hoxa4-3'UTR
Depositing lab: Chang-Zheng Chen. Depositing organization: Stanford University. Publication: MicroRNA programs in normal and aberrant stem and progenitor cells. Arnold CP, Tan R, Zhou B, Yue SB, Schaffert S, Biggs JR, Doyonnas R, Lo MC, Perry JM, Renault VM, Sacco A, Somervaille T, Viatour P, Brunet A, Cleary ML, Li L, Sage J, Zhang DE, Blau HM, Chen C, Chen CZ. Genome Res. 2011 May . 21(5):798-810. 10.1101/gr.111385.110 PubMed 21451113.
Backbone
  Vector backbone: phRL-TK-IkF
  Backbone size w/o insert (bp): 4090
  Vector type: Mammalian Expression, Luciferase
Growth in bacteria
  Bacterial resistance: Ampicillin, 100 μg/mL
  Growth temperature: 37°C
  Growth strain: DH5alpha
  Copy number: Unknown
Gene/Insert
  Gene/Insert name: Hoxa4-3'UTR (alt name: Hoxa4)
  Species: M. musculus (mouse)
  Entrez Gene: Hoxa4 (a.k.a. AV206827, Hox-1.4, MGC130055)
  Tag / fusion protein: Luciferase (C terminal on backbone)
  Cloning method: Restriction Enzyme
  Sequencing primers: 5′ T7; 3′ Luc_N_Rev
Terms and licenses: Academic/Nonprofit Terms; Industry Terms: Not Available to Industry
How to cite: Hoxa4-3'UTR was a gift from Chang-Zheng Chen (Addgene plasmid # 31524 ; http://n2t.net/addgene:31524 ; RRID:Addgene_31524)
