[The description below was written by a language model from this plasmid's Addgene catalogue record.]
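Description:
Hoxa4-3'UTR is a mammalian expression luciferase reporter plasmid built on the phRL-TK-IkF backbone (about 4.1 kb without insert), into which the 3' untranslated region of the mouse Hoxa4 homeobox gene was placed by restriction enzyme cloning. The backbone name indicates a derivative of the phRL-TK family, vectors that typically express a humanized Renilla luciferase from the moderate-strength HSV thymidine kinase promoter. However, the record itself does not state the promoter, the luciferase type, the polyadenylation signal or the nature of the "IkF" modification, and no feature table is available to confirm them. The plasmid is propagated in E. coli under ampicillin selection; the copy number is listed as unknown, the origin of replication is not stated, and no mammalian selection marker is recorded, which is consistent with use by transient transfection.

The catalogue lists luciferase as a fusion partner supplied by the backbone. Since the insert is a noncoding UTR, this is best read as a transcriptional linkage, so that the luciferase mRNA carries Hoxa4 regulatory sequence, not as a protein fusion. In such a design, elements within the UTR, such as microRNA binding sites, influence the stability or translation of the reporter transcript, and changes in luciferase activity report that post-transcriptional regulation. The size and exact boundaries of the UTR fragment are not given. The associated publication concerns microRNA programs in normal and aberrant stem and progenitor cells, so the construct was most likely used to test whether particular microRNAs target Hoxa4 through its 3'UTR. Such tests typically involve co-transfection with a microRNA expression construct and a separate normalizing reporter.
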