>Addgene plasmid #31524 | Hoxa4-3'UTR | depositor partial sequence | sequence record 14443 | Author sequence
GAGCAGTAATTCTAGAACCGGTCTCGAGCTAGAGACCTGGATCAGTTTCTCTCACTTATGTGCCCTACTC
ATCTCCTGCTCCTGTCCTCATCTGCTCTTCCCTAAGTAAACCCGAGACACCAAAACAAAATCCAACTTGC
TGGAAACCATAACCAAAAAGAAGACATTATCCCTGGTTGGTGTGACCCCTCCAAGAGGACGTCTGTCCTC
GTCCTCGTTACTGCTTAGTGGAACAACCTGCTGACCTGGACAACTTTGCCAGGATTGGACACCTGTAAGA
AAGCACTGGCCATCGACTACCTTTGAGTCAGCCAGACAGCACGTGCTGACTGGGGACATGTACTTGTATG
CAGAAGAAGCAGGCCGGTTCCCAGCTTCCCAGCTTTCTAACCTTCCTTCCTCTTCTGCGTTAAGGCAGCT
CACATGAGCTTTACTGAGTAGACTTTGTGGACCTCACCAGATTATTTAATTTTCAAAGTGTGTAGACCTT
GATGGTAGGTGTGGCATGTAGTTTCCTCTCCTTGCATTTATTTAAGATACTGTTAGAGAGATATTGTTGT
CTTATACTGGGGCACAGCGTTGGGGAGAGGGAAATGCATTTAGACTCACTTACAACTGTACAGAGAGATA
TGGTTGTATAAAGAGGAATGTGCTCATATGGGTACCTCTAGAGCGGCCGCTTCGAGCAGACATGATAAGA
TACATTGATGAGTTTGGACAAACCACAACTAGAATGCAGTGAAAAAAATGCTTTATTTGTGAAATTTGTG
ATGCTATTGCTTTATTTGTAACCATTATAAGCTGCAATAAACAAGTTAACAACAACAATTGCATTCATTT
TATGTTTCANGTTCAGGGGGGAGGTGTGGGAGGTTTTTTAAAGCAAGTAAAACCTCTACNAATGTGGTAA
AATCGATAAGGATCCAGGTGGCACTTTTTCGGGGAAATGTGCGCG
