>Addgene plasmid #31524 | Hoxa4-3'UTR | addgene partial sequence | sequence record 37110 | T7 5'-TAATACGACTCACTATAGGG-3'
AGCACGCAAACGCATGATCACTGGGCCTCAGTGGTGGGCTCGCTGCAAGCAAATGAACGTGCTGGACTCC
TTCATCAACTACTATGATTCCGAGAAGCACGCCGAGAACGCCGTGATTTTTCTGCATGGTAACGCTGCCT
CCAGCTACCTGTGGAGGCACGTCGTGCCTCACATCGAGCCCGTGGCTAGATGCATCATCCCTGATCTGAT
CGGAATGGGTAAGTCCGGCAAGAGCGGGAATGGCTCATATCGCCTCCTGGATCACTACAAGTACCTCACC
GCTTGGTTCGAGCTGCTGAACCTTCCAAAGAAAATCATCTTTGTGGGCCACGACTGGGGGGCTTGTCTGG
CCTTTCACTACTCCTACGAGCACCAAGACAAGATCAAGGCCATCGTCCATGCTGAGAGTGTCGTGGACGT
GATCGAGTCCTGGGACGAGTGGCCTGACATCGAGGAGGATATCGCCCTGATCAAGAGCGAAGAGGGCGAG
AAAATGGTGCTTGAGAATAACTTCTTCGTCGAGACCATGCTCCCAAGCAAGATCATGCGGAAACTGGAGC
CTGAGGAGTTCGCTGCCTACCTGGAGCCATTCAAGGAGAAGGGCGAGGTTAGACGGCCTACCCTCTCCTG
GCCTCGCGAGATCCCTCTCGTTAAGGGAGGCAAGCCCGACGTCGTCCAGATTGTCCGCAACTACAACGCC
TACCTTCGG
