>Addgene plasmid #31524 | Hoxa4-3'UTR | addgene partial sequence | sequence record 38403 | phRL-linkprimer2 5'-AAATGGGTAAGTACATCAAGAGCTTC-3'
ATTCTAGAACCGGTCTCGAGCTAGAGACCTGGATCAGTTTCTCTCACTTATGTGCCCTACTCATCTCCTG
CTCCTGTCCTCATCTGCTCTTCCCTAAGTAAACCCGAGACACCAAAACAAAATCCAACTTGCTGGAAACC
ATAACCAAAAAGAAGACATTATCCCTGGTTGGTGTGACCCCTCCAAGAGGACGTCTGTCCTCGTCCTCGT
TACTGCTTAGTGGAACAACCTGCTGACCTGGACAACTTTGCCAGGATTGGACACCTGTAAGAAAGCACTG
GCCATCGACTACCTTTGAGTCAGCCAGACAGCACGTGCTGACTGGGGACATGTACTTGTATGCAGAAGAA
GCAGGCCGGTTCCCAGCTTCCCAGCTTTCTAACCTTCCTTCCTCTTCTGCGTTAAGGCAGCTCACATGAG
CTTTACTGAGTAGACTTTGTGGACCTCACCAGATTATTTAATTTTCAAAGTGTGTAGACCTTGATGGTAG
GTGTGGCATGTAGTTTCCTCTCCTTGCATTTATTTAAGATACTGTTAGAGAGATATTGTTGTCTTATACT
GGGGCACAGCGTTGGGGAGAGGGAAATGCATTTAGACTCACTTACAACTGTACAGAGAGATATGGTTGTA
TAAAGAGGAATGTGCTCATATGGGTACCTCTAGAGCGGCCGCTTCGAGCAGACATGATAAGATACATTGA
TGAGTTTGGACAAACCACAACTAGAATGCAGTGAAAAAAATGCTTTATTTGTGAAATTTGTGATGCTATT
GCTTTATTTGTAACCATTATAAGCTGCAATAAACAAGTTAACAACAACAATTGCATTCATTTTATGTTTC
AGGTTCAGGGGGAGGTGTGGGAGGTTTTTTAAAGCAAGTAAAAC
